Addgene plasmid #79045: pET11a-CA(A14C, E45C)
Purpose: Bacterial vector for cloning and propagation in DH5alpha
Depositing lab: Wesley Sundquist. Depositing organization: University of Utah. Publication: Primate TRIM5 proteins form hexagonal nets on HIV-1 capsids. Li YL, Chandrasekaran V, Carter SD, Woodward CL, Christensen DE, Dryden KA, Pornillos O, Yeager M, Ganser-Pornillos BK, Jensen GJ, Sundquist WI. Elife. 2016 Jun 2;5. pii: e16269. doi: 10.7554/eLife.16269. PubMed 27253068.
Backbone
  Vector backbone: pET11a
  Backbone manufacturer: Novagen
  Backbone size w/o insert (bp): 5677
  Total vector size (bp): 6340
  Vector type: Bacterial Expression
Growth in bacteria
  Bacterial resistance: Ampicillin, 100 μg/mL
  Growth temperature: 37°C
  Growth strain: DH5alpha
  Copy number: High Copy
Gene/Insert
  Gene/Insert name: CA (A14C, E45C)
  Species: Lentivirus HIV-1
  Insert size (bp): 699
  Mutation: A14C and E45C mutations in HIV-1 CA protein
  GenBank ID: AF324493.2
  Promoter: T7
  Cloning method: Unknown
  Sequencing primers: 5′ TAATACGACTCACTATAGGG; 3′ TATGCTAGTTATTGCTCAG
Resource information
  A portion of this plasmid was derived from a plasmid made by: pET11a-CA(A14C, E45C) was provided by Dr. Owen Pornillos
Terms and licenses: Academic/Nonprofit Terms; Industry Terms: Not Available to Industry
How to cite: pET11a-CA(A14C, E45C) was a gift from Wesley Sundquist (Addgene plasmid # 79045 ; http://n2t.net/addgene:79045 ; RRID:Addgene_79045)
