[The description below was written by a language model from this plasmid's Addgene catalogue record and pLannotate feature annotations shown in this document.]
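Description:
pET11a-CA(A14C, E45C) is a 6,340 bp bacterial expression plasmid built on the Novagen pET11a backbone, carrying the capsid (CA) region of HIV-1 Gag with two engineered cysteine substitutions, A14C and E45C. The roughly 700 bp insert is annotated as a gag fragment and sits immediately downstream of a T7 promoter, a lac operator and the strong ribosome binding site from phage T7 gene 10, with a T7 terminator following the coding region. A plasmid-borne lacI gene with its own promoter supplies lac repressor, which binds the operator and holds transcription off until it is relieved by IPTG or lactose. Expression therefore needs a host that provides T7 RNA polymerase, while the catalogue lists DH5alpha simply as the strain for cloning and propagation. The short gene 10-derived "solubility tag" hit between the insert and the terminator appears to be residual vector sequence. No affinity or epitope tag is recorded for the insert.

The plasmid is maintained through a ColE1/pMB1-type origin and selected with ampicillin via the β-lactamase gene and its promoter. The pBR322 heritage of the backbone shows in the bom mobility region, the rop gene and several disrupted tetracycline-resistance fragments, which are non-functional remnants. The catalogue lists the plasmid as high copy, although rop normally moderates copy number.

The associated publication concerns the hexagonal nets that primate TRIM5 proteins form on HIV-1 capsids, so the construct presumably served to produce recombinant mutant CA protein for such capsid-binding and structural work. The record does not state the purpose of the paired cysteines, though engineered cysteines of this kind are generally used to form disulfide crosslinks that stabilise protein assemblies.
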