Features (pLannotate 1.2.2; 19 found; start..end, strand, type, name):
     13..696     +  CDS            HIV-1 gag (fragment) (sequence partly withheld): gag protein from human immunodeficiency virus 1; gag
    707..756     +  CDS            SET1 (fragment): solubility-enhancement tag derived from T7 phage gene 10B
    764..811     +  terminator     T7 terminator: transcription terminator for bacteriophage T7 RNA polymerase
    834..938     -  CDS            TcR (fragment): tetracycline efflux protein; tet; confers resistance to tetracycline
    986..1014    -  promoter       tet promoter: E. coli promoter for tetracycline efflux protein gene
   1127..1231    +  promoter       AmpR promoter: bla
   1232..2092    +  CDS            AmpR: β-lactamase; bla; confers resistance to ampicillin, carbenicillin, and related antibiotics
   2263..2851    +  rep_origin     ori: high-copy-number ColE1/pMB1/pBR322/pUC origin of replication
   3037..3179    -  misc_feature   bom: basis of mobility region from pBR322
   3281..3472    -  CDS            rop: Rop protein, which maintains plasmids at low copy number; rop
   3489..3869    +  CDS            YPB1_ECOLX: Protein predicted: Swiss-Prot protein existence level 4. From Escherichia coli.
   4111..4735    -  CDS            TcR (fragment): tetracycline efflux protein; tet; confers resistance to tetracycline
   4750..4771    -  protein_bind   CAP binding site: CAP binding activates transcription in the presence of cAMP. E. coli catabolite activator protein
   4784..5866    -  CDS            lacI: lac repressor; lacI; The lac repressor binds to the lac operator to inhibit transcription in E. coli. This inhibition can be relieved by adding lactose or isopropyl-β-D-thiogalactopyranoside (IPTG).
   5867..5944    -  promoter       lacI promoter: lacI
   5952..6231    -  CDS            TcR (fragment): tetracycline efflux protein; tet; confers resistance to tetracycline
   6253..6271    +  promoter       T7 promoter: promoter for bacteriophage T7 RNA polymerase
   6272..6296    +  protein_bind   lac operator: The lac repressor binds to the lac operator to inhibit transcription in E. coli. This inhibition can be relieved by adding lactose or isopropyl-β-D-thiogalactopyranoside (IPTG). lac repressor encoded by lacI
   6311..6333    +  RBS            RBS: efficient ribosome binding site from bacteriophage T7 gene 10 (Olins and Rangwala, 1989)
>Addgene plasmid #79045 | pET11a-CA(A14C, E45C) | depositor full sequence | sequence record 147867 | pET11a-CA(A14C, E45C)
ATGCCGATCGTTCAGAACCTGCAGGGGCAAATGGTACATCAGTGCATATCACCTAGAACTTTAAATGCAT
GGGTAAAAGTAGTAGAAGAGAAGGCTTTCAGCCCAGAAGTAATACCCATGTTTTCAGCATTATCATGCGG
AGCCACCCCACAAGATTTAAATACCATGCTAAACACAGTGGGGGGACATCAAGCAGCCATGCAAATGTTA
AAAGAGACCATCAATGAGGAAGCTGCAGAATGGGATAGATTGCATCCAGTGCATGCAGGGCCTATTGCAC
CAGGCCAGATGAGAGAACCAAGGGGAAGTGACATAGCAGGAACTACTAGTACCCTTCAGGAACAAATAGG
ATGGATGACACATAATCCACCTATCCCAGTAGGAGAAATCTATAAAAGATGGATAATCCTGGGATTAAAT
AAAATAGTAAGAATGTATAGCCCT
[222 nt withheld, positions 445-666]
GGGGGACCCGGCCATAAAGCAAGAGTTTTGTAAGGTACCGGCTGCTAACAAAGCCCGAAAGGAAGCTGAG
TTGGCTGCTGCCACCGCTGAGCAATAACTAGCATAACCCCTTGGGGCCTCTAAACGGGTCTTGAGGGGTT
TTTTGCTGAAAGGAGGAACTATATCCGGATATCCCGCAAGAGGCCCGGCAGTACCGGCATAACCAAGCCT
ATGCCTACAGCATCCAGGGTGACGGTGCCGAGGATGACGATGAGCGCATTGTTAGATTTCATACACGGTG
CCTGACTGCGTTAGCAATTTAACTGTGATAAACTACCGCATTAAAGCTTATCGATGATAAGCTGTCAAAC
ATGAGAATTCTTGAAGACGAAAGGGCCTCGTGATACGCCTATTTTTATAGGTTAATGTCATGATAATAAT
GGTTTCTTAGACGTCAGGTGGCACTTTTCGGGGAAATGTGCGCGGAACCCCTATTTGTTTATTTTTCTAA
ATACATTCAAATATGTATCCGCTCATGAGACAATAACCCTGATAAATGCTTCAATAATATTGAAAAAGGA
AGAGTATGAGTATTCAACATTTCCGTGTCGCCCTTATTCCCTTTTTTGCGGCATTTTGCCTTCCTGTTTT
TGCTCACCCAGAAACGCTGGTGAAAGTAAAAGATGCTGAAGATCAGTTGGGTGCACGAGTGGGTTACATC
GAACTGGATCTCAACAGCGGTAAGATCCTTGAGAGTTTTCGCCCCGAAGAACGTTTTCCAATGATGAGCA
CTTTTAAAGTTCTGCTATGTGGCGCGGTATTATCCCGTGTTGACGCCGGGCAAGAGCAACTCGGTCGCCG
CATACACTATTCTCAGAATGACTTGGTTGAGTACTCACCAGTCACAGAAAAGCATCTTACGGATGGCATG
ACAGTAAGAGAATTATGCAGTGCTGCCATAACCATGAGTGATAACACTGCGGCCAACTTACTTCTGACAA
CGATCGGAGGACCGAAGGAGCTAACCGCTTTTTTGCACAACATGGGGGATCATGTAACTCGCCTTGATCG
TTGGGAACCGGAGCTGAATGAAGCCATACCAAACGACGAGCGTGACACCACGATGCCTGCAGCAATGGCA
ACAACGTTGCGCAAACTATTAACTGGCGAACTACTTACTCTAGCTTCCCGGCAACAATTAATAGACTGGA
TGGAGGCGGATAAAGTTGCAGGACCACTTCTGCGCTCGGCCCTTCCGGCTGGCTGGTTTATTGCTGATAA
ATCTGGAGCCGGTGAGCGTGGGTCTCGCGGTATCATTGCAGCACTGGGGCCAGATGGTAAGCCCTCCCGT
ATCGTAGTTATCTACACGACGGGGAGTCAGGCAACTATGGATGAACGAAATAGACAGATCGCTGAGATAG
GTGCCTCACTGATTAAGCATTGGTAACTGTCAGACCAAGTTTACTCATATATACTTTAGATTGATTTAAA
ACTTCATTTTTAATTTAAAAGGATCTAGGTGAAGATCCTTTTTGATAATCTCATGACCAAAATCCCTTAA
CGTGAGTTTTCGTTCCACTGAGCGTCAGACCCCGTAGAAAAGATCAAAGGATCTTCTTGAGATCCTTTTT
TTCTGCGCGTAATCTGCTGCTTGCAAACAAAAAAACCACCGCTACCAGCGGTGGTTTGTTTGCCGGATCA
AGAGCTACCAACTCTTTTTCCGAAGGTAACTGGCTTCAGCAGAGCGCAGATACCAAATACTGTCCTTCTA
GTGTAGCCGTAGTTAGGCCACCACTTCAAGAACTCTGTAGCACCGCCTACATACCTCGCTCTGCTAATCC
TGTTACCAGTGGCTGCTGCCAGTGGCGATAAGTCGTGTCTTACCGGGTTGGACTCAAGACGATAGTTACC
GGATAAGGCGCAGCGGTCGGGCTGAACGGGGGGTTCGTGCACACAGCCCAGCTTGGAGCGAACGACCTAC
ACCGAACTGAGATACCTACAGCGTGAGCTATGAGAAAGCGCCACGCTTCCCGAAGGGAGAAAGGCGGACA
GGTATCCGGTAAGCGGCAGGGTCGGAACAGGAGAGCGCACGAGGGAGCTTCCAGGGGGAAACGCCTGGTA
TCTTTATAGTCCTGTCGGGTTTCGCCACCTCTGACTTGAGCGTCGATTTTTGTGATGCTCGTCAGGGGGG
CGGAGCCTATGGAAAAACGCCAGCAACGCGGCCTTTTTACGGTTCCTGGCCTTTTGCTGGCCTTTTGCTC
ACATGTTCTTTCCTGCGTTATCCCCTGATTCTGTGGATAACCGTATTACCGCCTTTGAGTGAGCTGATAC
CGCTCGCCGCAGCCGAACGACCGAGCGCAGCGAGTCAGTGAGCGAGGAAGCGGAAGAGCGCCTGATGCGG
TATTTTCTCCTTACGCATCTGTGCGGTATTTCACACCGCATATATGGTGCACTCTCAGTACAATCTGCTC
TGATGCCGCATAGTTAAGCCAGTATACACTCCGCTATCGCTACGTGACTGGGTCATGGCTGCGCCCCGAC
ACCCGCCAACACCCGCTGACGCGCCCTGACGGGCTTGTCTGCTCCCGGCATCCGCTTACAGACAAGCTGT
GACCGTCTCCGGGAGCTGCATGTGTCAGAGGTTTTCACCGTCATCACCGAAACGCGCGAGGCAGCTGCGG
TAAAGCTCATCAGCGTGGTCGTGAAGCGATTCACAGATGTCTGCCTGTTCATCCGCGTCCAGCTCGTTGA
GTTTCTCCAGAAGCGTTAATGTCTGGCTTCTGATAAAGCGGGCCATGTTAAGGGCGGTTTTTTCCTGTTT
GGTCACTGATGCCTCCGTGTAAGGGGGATTTCTGTTCATGGGGGTAATGATACCGATGAAACGAGAGAGG
ATGCTCACGATACGGGTTACTGATGATGAACATGCCCGGTTACTGGAACGTTGTGAGGGTAAACAACTGG
CGGTATGGATGCGGCGGGACCAGAGAAAAATCACTCAGGGTCAATGCCAGCGCTTCGTTAATACAGATGT
AGGTGTTCCACAGGGTAGCCAGCAGCATCCTGCGATGCAGATCCGGAACATAATGGTGCAGGGCGCTGAC
TTCCGCGTTTCCAGACTTTACGAAACACGGAAACCGAAGACCATTCATGTTGTTGCTCAGGTCGCAGACG
TTTTGCAGCAGCAGTCGCTTCACGTTCGCTCGCGTATCGGTGATTCATTCTGCTAACCAGTAAGGCAACC
CCGCCAGCCTAGCCGGGTCCTCAACGACAGGAGCACGATCATGCGCACCCGTGGCCAGGACCCAACGCTG
CCCGAGATGCGCCGCGTGCGGCTGCTGGAGATGGCGGACGCGATGGATATGTTCTGCCAAGGGTTGGTTT
GCGCATTCACAGTTCTCCGCAAGAATTGATTGGCTCCAATTCTTGGAGTGGTGAATCCGTTAGCGAGGTG
CCGCCGGCTTCCATTCAGGTCGAGGTGGCCCGGCTCCATGCACCGCGACGCAACGCGGGGAGGCAGACAA
GGTATAGGGCGGCGCCTACAATCCATGCCAACCCGTTCCATGTGCTCGCCGAGGCGGCATAAATCGCCGT
GACGATCAGCGGTCCAGTGATCGAAGTTAGGCTGGTAAGAGCCGCGAGCGATCCTTGAAGCTGTCCCTGA
TGGTCGTCATCTACCTGCCTGGACAGCATGGCCTGCAACGCGGGCATCCCGATGCCGCCGGAAGCGAGAA
GAATCATAATGGGGAAGGCCATCCAGCCTCGCGTCGCGAACGCCAGCAAGACGTAGCCCAGCGCGTCGGC
CGCCATGCCGGCGATAATGGCCTGCTTCTCGCCGAAACGTTTGGTGGCGGGACCAGTGACGAAGGCTTGA
GCGAGGGCGTGCAAGATTCCGAATACCGCAAGCGACAGGCCGATCATCGTCGCGCTCCAGCGAAAGCGGT
CCTCGCCGAAAATGACCCAGAGCGCTGCCGGCACCTGTCCTACGAGTTGCATGATAAAGAAGACAGTCAT
AAGTGCGGCGACGATAGTCATGCCCCGCGCCCACCGGAAGGAGCTGACTGGGTTGAAGGCTCTCAAGGGC
ATCGGTCGAGATCCCGGTGCCTAATGAGTGAGCTAACTTACATTAATTGCGTTGCGCTCACTGCCCGCTT
TCCAGTCGGGAAACCTGTCGTGCCAGCTGCATTAATGAATCGGCCAACGCGCGGGGAGAGGCGGTTTGCG
TATTGGGCGCCAGGGTGGTTTTTCTTTTCACCAGTGAGACGGGCAACAGCTGATTGCCCTTCACCGCCTG
GCCCTGAGAGAGTTGCAGCAAGCGGTCCACGCTGGTTTGCCCCAGCAGGCGAAAATCCTGTTTGATGGTG
GTTAACGGCGGGATATAACATGAGCTGTCTTCGGTATCGTCGTATCCCACTACCGAGATATCCGCACCAA
CGCGCAGCCCGGACTCGGTAATGGCGCGCATTGCGCCCAGCGCCATCTGATCGTTGGCAACCAGCATCGC
AGTGGGAACGATGCCCTCATTCAGCATTTGCATGGTTTGTTGAAAACCGGACATGGCACTCCAGTCGCCT
TCCCGTTCCGCTATCGGCTGAATTTGATTGCGAGTGAGATATTTATGCCAGCCAGCCAGACGCAGACGCG
CCGAGACAGAACTTAATGGGCCCGCTAACAGCGCGATTTGCTGGTGACCCAATGCGACCAGATGCTCCAC
GCCCAGTCGCGTACCGTCTTCATGGGAGAAAATAATACTGTTGATGGGTGTCTGGTCAGAGACATCAAGA
AATAACGCCGGAACATTAGTGCAGGCAGCTTCCACAGCAATGGCATCCTGGTCATCCAGCGGATAGTTAA
TGATCAGCCCACTGACGCGTTGCGCGAGAAGATTGTGCACCGCCGCTTTACAGGCTTCGACGCCGCTTCG
TTCTACCATCGACACCACCACGCTGGCACCCAGTTGATCGGCGCGAGATTTAATCGCCGCGACAATTTGC
GACGGCGCGTGCAGGGCCAGACTGGAGGTGGCAACGCCAATCAGCAACGACTGTTTGCCCGCCAGTTGTT
GTGCCACGCGGTTGGGAATGTAATTCAGCTCCGCCATCGCCGCTTCCACTTTTTCCCGCGTTTTCGCAGA
AACGTGGCTGGCCTGGTTCACCACGCGGGAAACGGTCTGATAAGAGACACCGGCATACTCTGCGACATCG
TATAACGTTACTGGTTTCACATTCACCACCCTGAATTGACTCTCTTCCGGGCGCTATCATGCCATACCGC
GAAAGGTTTTGCGCCATTCGATGGTGTCCGGGATCTCGACGCTCTCCCTTATGCGACTCCTGCATTAGGA
AGCAGCCCAGTAGTAGGTTGAGGCCGTTGAGCACCGCCGCCGCAAGGAATGGTGCATGCAAGGAGATGGC
GCCCAACAGTCCCCCGGCCACGGGGCCTGCCACCATACCCACGCCGAAACAAGCGCTCATGAGCCCGAAG
TGGCGAGCCCGATCTTCCCCATCGGTGATGTCGGCGATATAGGCGCCAGCAACCGCACCTGTGGCGCCGG
TGATGCCGGCCACGATGCGTCCGGCGTAGAGGATCGAGATCTCGATCCCGCGAAATTAATACGACTCACT
ATAGGGGAATTGTGAGCGGATAACAATTCCCCTCTAGAAATAATTTTGTTTAACTTTAAGAAGGAGATAT
ACAT
