>Addgene plasmid #79045 | pET11a-CA(A14C, E45C) | addgene partial sequence | sequence record 151547 | T7term 5'-GCTAGTTATTGCTCAGCGG-3'
TTGTTAGCAGCCGGATCCTTACAAAACTCTTGCTTTATGGCCGGGTCCCCC
[222 nt withheld, positions 52-273]
AGGGCTATACATTCTTACTATTTTATTTAATCCCAGGATTATCCATCTTTTATAGATTTCTCCTACTGGG
ATAGGTGGATTATGTGTCATCCATCCTATTTGTTCCTGAAGGGTACTAGTAGTTCCTGCTATGTCACTTC
CCCTTGGTTCTCTCATCTGGCCTGGTGCAATAGGCCCTGCATGCACTGGATGCAATCTATCCCATTCTGC
AGCTTCCTCATTGATGGTCTCTTTTAACATTTGCATGGCTGCTTGATGTCCCCCCACTGTGTTTAGCATG
GTATTTAAATCTTGTGGGGTGGCTCCGCATGATAATGCTGAAAACATGGGTATTACTTCTGGGCTGAAAG
CCTTCTCTTCTACTACTTTTACCCATGCATTTAAAGTTCTAGGTGATATGCACTGATGTACCATTTGCCC
CTGCAGGTTCTGAACGATCGGCATATGTATATCTCCTTCTTAAAGTTAAACAAAATTATTTCTAGAGGGG
AATTGTTATCCGCTCACAATTCCCCTATAGTGAGTCGTATTAATTTCGCGGGATCGAGATCTCGATCCTC
TACGCCGGACGCATCGTGGCCGGCATCACCGGCGCCACAGGTGCGGTTGCTGGCGCCTATATCGCCGACA
TCACCGATGG
