>Addgene plasmid #79045 | pET11a-CA(A14C, E45C) | addgene partial sequence | sequence record 151552 | T7 5'-TAATACGACTCACTATAGGG-3'
AGGCTTTCAGCCCAGAAGTAATACCCATGTTTTCAGCATTATCATGCGGAGCCACCCCACAAGATTTAAA
TACCATGCTAAACACAGTGGGGGGACATCAAGCAGCCATGCAAATGTTAAAAGAGACCATCAATGAGGAA
GCTGCAGAATGGGATAGATTGCATCCAGTGCATGCAGGGCCTATTGCACCAGGCCAGATGAGAGAACCAA
GGGGAAGTGACATAGCAGGAACTACTAGTACCCTTCAGGAACAAATAGGATGGATGACACATAATCCACC
TATCCCAGTAGGAGAAATCTATAAAAGATGGATAATCCTGGGATTAAATAAAATAGTAAGAATGTATAGC
CCT
[104 nt withheld, positions 354-457]
